Addgene plasmid #202664: pLVX-TetOne-Puro-PFDN2
Purpose: Tet-ON 3rd generation expression vector with inducible expression of PFDN2 and a puromycin selection cassette
Depositing lab: Jason Sheltzer. Depositing organization: Yale University. Publication: Oncogene-like addiction to aneuploidy in human cancers. Girish V, Lakhani AA, Thompson SL, Scaduto CM, Brown LM, Hagenson RA, Sausville EL, Mendelson BE, Kandikuppa PK, Lukow DA, Yuan ML, Stevens EC, Lee SN, Schukken KM, Akalu SM, Vasudevan A, Zou C, Salovska B, Li W, Smith JC, Taylor AM, Martienssen RA, Liu Y, Sun R, Sheltzer JM. Science. 2023 Jul 6:eadg4521. doi: 10.1126/science.adg4521. PubMed 37410869.
Backbone
  Vector backbone: pLVx-TetOne-Puro
  Backbone manufacturer: VectorBuilder
  Vector type: Mammalian Expression, Lentiviral
  Selectable markers: Puromycin
Growth in bacteria
  Bacterial resistance: Ampicillin, 100 μg/mL
  Growth temperature: 37°C
  Growth strain: NEB Stable
  Copy number: Unknown
Gene/Insert
  Gene/Insert name: prefoldin subunit 2
  Species: H. sapiens (human)
  Entrez Gene: PFDN2 (a.k.a. PFD2)
  Cloning method: Gibson Cloning
  Sequencing primers: 5′ Unknown
Terms and licenses: Academic/Nonprofit Terms; Industry Terms: Not Available to Industry
How to cite: pLVX-TetOne-Puro-PFDN2 was a gift from Jason Sheltzer (Addgene plasmid # 202664 ; http://n2t.net/addgene:202664 ; RRID:Addgene_202664)
