[The description below was written by a language model from this plasmid's Addgene catalogue record and pLannotate feature annotations shown in this document.]
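Description:
pLVX-TetOne-Puro-PFDN2 is an HIV-1-based lentiviral vector for doxycycline-inducible expression of human prefoldin subunit 2 (PFDN2) in mammalian cells, built on the all-in-one pLVX-TetOne-Puro backbone with the insert introduced by Gibson assembly. It is propagated in E. coli through a high-copy ColE1/pUC-type origin and an ampicillin resistance gene (β-lactamase under its own promoter). Remnants of lac regulatory sequence are also present in the bacterial backbone. The lentiviral portion carries two annotated LTR segments (both labelled as truncated 5' LTRs by the automated annotation, each adjacent to nef-derived sequence), the Ψ packaging signal with a gag fragment, the Rev response element for Rev-dependent nuclear export of the genomic RNA, the cPPT/CTS, and a WPRE that enhances transcript stability and expression. The record describes it as a third-generation vector.

The payload combines both halves of the Tet-On 3G system in one provirus. A human PGK promoter constitutively drives the Tet-On 3G transactivator, followed by an SV40 promoter driving puromycin N-acetyltransferase for selection of transduced cells. These units run in the same orientation as the viral genome. The PFDN2 coding sequence sits downstream of the TRE3GS promoter in the opposite orientation, adjacent to an SV40 polyadenylation signal. This arrangement separates the inducible unit from the constitutive transcripts. When doxycycline is present, the transactivator binds TRE3GS and switches on PFDN2, a prefoldin component that delivers nascent polypeptides to the cytosolic chaperonin. No epitope tag or reporter is annotated. The vector is suited to making stable, puromycin-selected cell lines with controllable PFDN2 overexpression, and it was deposited in connection with work on aneuploidy dependence in human cancers.
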