Features (pLannotate 1.2.2; 25 found; start..end, strand, type, name):
      9..376     +  promoter       TRE3GS promoter: 3rd-generation Tet-responsive promoter that can be activated by binding of Tet-On® 3G, modified to eliminate binding sites for endogenous mammalian transcription factors
    386..847     +  CDS            PFDN2: PFD2_HUMAN - Also known as PFD2. Experimental evidence at protein level: Swiss-Prot protein existence level 1. Binds specifically to cytosolic chaperonin (c-CPN) and transfers target proteins to it. Binds to nascent polypeptide chain and promotes folding in an environment in which there are many competing pathways for nonnative proteins. From Homo sapiens (Human).
   1043..1177    -  polyA_signal   SV40 poly(A) signal: SV40 polyadenylation signal
   1221..1336    -  misc_feature   cPPT/CTS: central polypurine tract and central termination sequence of HIV-1 (lacking the first T)
   1351..1451    -  CDS            Rev (fragment): human immunodeficiency virus 1 (HIV-1) Rev protein; rev; enhances nuclear export of unspliced and incompletely spliced viral mRNAs
   1828..2061    -  misc_feature   RRE: The Rev response element (RRE) of HIV-1 allows for Rev-dependent mRNA export from the nucleus to the cytoplasm.
   2236..2574    -  CDS            HIV-1 gag (fragment): gag protein from human immunodeficiency virus 1; gag
   2558..2683    -  misc_feature   HIV-1 Ψ: packaging signal of human immunodeficiency virus type 1
   2730..2987    -  LTR            5' LTR (truncated): truncated 5' long terminal repeat (LTR) from HIV-1
   3035..3364    -  CDS            nef (fragment): NEF_HV1BR - Experimental evidence at protein level: Swiss-Prot protein existence level 1. Extracellular Nef protein targets CD4(+) T-lymphocytes for apoptosis by interacting with CXCR4 surface receptors (PubMed:14990729). From Human immunodeficiency virus type 1 group M subtype B (isolate BRU/LAI) (HIV-1).
   3531..3665    -  polyA_signal   SV40 poly(A) signal: SV40 polyadenylation signal
   3713..3817    +  promoter       AmpR promoter: bla
   3818..4678    +  CDS            AmpR: β-lactamase; bla; confers resistance to ampicillin, carbenicillin, and related antibiotics
   4849..5437    +  rep_origin     ori: high-copy-number ColE1/pMB1/pBR322/pUC origin of replication
   5620..5712    +  CDS            lacI (fragment): lac repressor; lacI; The lac repressor binds to the lac operator to inhibit transcription in E. coli. This inhibition can be relieved by adding lactose or isopropyl-β-D-thiogalactopyranoside (IPTG).
   5725..5746    +  protein_bind   CAP binding site: CAP binding activates transcription in the presence of cAMP. E. coli catabolite activator protein
   5761..5791    +  promoter       lac promoter: promoter for the E. coli lac operon
   5799..5815    +  protein_bind   lac operator: The lac repressor binds to the lac operator to inhibit transcription in E. coli. This inhibition can be relieved by adding lactose or isopropyl-β-D-thiogalactopyranoside (IPTG). lac repressor encoded by lacI
   5967..6224    -  LTR            5' LTR (truncated): truncated 5' long terminal repeat (LTR) from HIV-1
   6272..6790    -  CDS            nef (fragment): NEF_HV1BR - Experimental evidence at protein level: Swiss-Prot protein existence level 1. Extracellular Nef protein targets CD4(+) T-lymphocytes for apoptosis by interacting with CXCR4 surface receptors (PubMed:14990729). From Human immunodeficiency virus type 1 group M subtype B (isolate BRU/LAI) (HIV-1).
   6807..7395    -  misc_feature   WPRE: woodchuck hepatitis virus posttranscriptional regulatory element
   7409..8008    -  CDS            PuroR: puromycin N-acetyltransferase; pac from Streptomyces alboniger; confers resistance to puromycin
   8017..8346    -  promoter       SV40 promoter: SV40 enhancer and early promoter
   8357..9103    -  CDS            Tet-On® 3G: modified rtTA protein that binds tightly to promoters containing the tet operator in the presence of doxycycline
   9122..9632    -  promoter       hPGK promoter: human phosphoglycerate kinase 1 promoter
>Addgene plasmid #202664 | pLVX-TetOne-Puro-PFDN2 | addgene full sequence | sequence record 402529 | Addgene NGS Result
ATCACCTCGAGTTTACTCCCTATCAGTGATAGAGAACGTATGAAGAGTTTACTCCCTATCAGTGATAGAG
AACGTATGCAGACTTTACTCCCTATCAGTGATAGAGAACGTATAAGGAGTTTACTCCCTATCAGTGATAG
AGAACGTATGACCAGTTTACTCCCTATCAGTGATAGAGAACGTATCTACAGTTTACTCCCTATCAGTGAT
AGAGAACGTATATCCAGTTTACTCCCTATCAGTGATAGAGAACGTATAAGCTTTGCTTATGTAAACCAGG
GCGCCTATAAAAGAGTGCTGATTTTTTGAGTAAACTTCAATTCCACAACACTTTTGTCTTATACCAACTT
TCCGTACCACTTCCTACCCTCGTAAAGAATTCGGCATGGCGGAGAACAGCGGTCGCGCCGGCAAGAGCAG
CGGGAGCGGCGCGGGGAAGGGGGCGGTGTCCGCAGAGCAGGTGATTGCTGGCTTCAACCGCCTTCGGCAG
GAACAGCGAGGCCTGGCATCCAAAGCAGCTGAGTTGGAGATGGAGTTGAATGAGCACAGCCTAGTGATCG
ATACACTGAAGGAGGTAGATGAAACTCGTAAGTGCTACCGCATGGTTGGAGGAGTGCTGGTGGAGCGAAC
TGTCAAAGAGGTGCTGCCCGCTTTGGAGAACAACAAGGAGCAGATACAGAAGATCATTGAGACACTGACA
CAGCAGCTTCAGGCAAAGGGAAAAGAACTAAATGAATTCCGGGAAAAGCACAACATTCGTCTCATGGGAG
AAGATGAGAAGCCAGCAGCCAAGGAAAACTCAGAAGGGGCTGGGGCTAAGGCCAGCTCAGCTGGAGTGTT
GGTCTCCTAGACCGGTGCCGGCGGATCCAGACCACCTCCCCTGCGAGCTAAGCTGGACAGCCAATGACGG
GTAAGAGAGTGACATTTTTCACTAACCTAAGACAGGAGGGCCGTCAGAGCTACTGCCTAATCCAAAGACG
GGTAAAAGTGATAAAAATGTATCACTCCAACCTAAGACAGGCGCAGCTTCCGAGGGATTTGAGATCCAGA
CATGATAAGATACATTGATGAGTTTGGACAAACCAAAACTAGAATGCAGTGAAAAAAATGCCTTATTTGT
GAAATTTGTGATGCTATTGCCTTATTTGTAACCATTATAAGCTGCAATAAACAAGTTAAGTCGATAAACT
GGATCTCTGCTGTCCCTGTAATAAACCCGAAAATTTTGAATTTTTGTAATTTGTTTTTGTAATTCTTTAG
TTTGTATGTCTGTTGCTATTATGTCTACTATTCTTTCCCCTGCACTGTACCCCCCAATCCCCCCTTTTCT
TTTAAAGGCGATACCGTCGAGATCCGTTCACTAATCGAATGGATCTGTCTCTGTCTCTCTCTCCACCTTC
TTCTTCTATTCCTTCGGGCCTGTCGGGTCCCCTCGGGGTTGGGAGGTGGGTCTGAAACGATAATGGTGAA
TATCCCTGCCTAACTCTATTCACTATAGAAAGTACAGCAAAAACTATTCTTAAACCTACCAAGCCTCCTA
CTATCATTATGAATAATTTTATATACCACAGCCAATTTGTTATGTTAAACCAATTCCACAAACTTGCCCA
TTTATCTAATTCCAATAATTCTTGTTCATTCTTTTCTTGCTGGTTTTGCGATTCTTCAATTAAGGAGTGT
ATTAAGCTTGTGTAATTGTTAATTTCTCTGTCCCACTCCATCCAGGTCGTGTGATTCCAAATCTGTTCCA
GAGATTTATTACTCCAACTAGCATTCCAAGGCACAGCAGTGGTGCAAATGAGTTTTCCAGAGCAACCCCA
AATCCCCAGGAGCTGTTGATCCTTTAGGTATCTTTCCACAGCCAGGATTCTTGCCTGGAGCTGCTTGATG
CCCCAGACTGTGAGTTGCAACAGATGCTGTTGCGCCTCAATAGCCCTCAGCAAATTGTTCTGCTGCTGCA
CTATACCAGACAATAATTGTCTGGCCTGTACCGTCAGCGTCATTGACGCTGCGCCCATAGTGCTTCCTGC
TGCTCCCAAGAACCCAAGGAACAAAGCTCCTATTCCCACTGCTCTTTTTTCTCTCTGCACCACTCTTCTC
TTTGCCTTGGTGGGTGCTACTCCTAATGGTTCAATTTTTACTACTTTATATTTATATAATTCACTTCTCC
AATTGTCCCTCATATCTCCTCCTCCAGGTCTGAAGATCAGCGGCCGGCCGCTTGCTGTGCGGTGGTCTTA
CTTTTGTTTTGCTCTTCCTCTATCTTGTCTAAAGCTTCCTTGGTGTCTTTTATCTCTATCCTTTGATGCA
CACAATAGAGGGTTGCTACTGTATTATATAATGATCTAAGTTCTTCTGATCCTGTCTGAAGGGATGGTTG
TAGCTGTCCCAGTATTTGTCTACAGCCTTCTGATGTTTCTAACAGGCCAGGATTAACTGCGAATCGTTCT
AGCTCCCTGCTTGCCCATACTATATGTTTTAATTTATATTTTTTCTTTCCCCCTGGCCTTAACCGAATTT
TTTCCCATCGCGATCTAATTCTCCCCCGCTTAATACTGACGCTCTCGCACCCATCTCTCTCCTTCTAGCC
TCCGCTAGTCAAAATTTTTGGCGTACTCACCAGTCGCCGCCCCTCGCCTCTTGCCGTGCGCGCTTCAGCA
AGCCGAGTCCTGCGTCGAGAGAGCTCCTCTGGTTTCCCTTTCGCTTTCAAGTCCCTGTTCGGGCGCCACT
GCTAGAGATTTTCCACACTGACTAAAAGGGTCTGAGGGATCTCTAGTTACCAGAGTCACACAACAGACGG
GCACACACTACTTGAAGCACTCAAGGCAAGCTTTATTGAGGCTTAAGCAGTGGGTTCCCTAGTTAGCCAG
AGAGCTCCCAGGCTCAGATCTGGTCTAACCAGAGAGACCCAGTACAGGCAAAAAGCAGCTGCTTATATGC
AGGATCTGAGGGCTCGCCACTCCCCAGTCCCGCCCAGGCCACGCCTCCCTGGAAAGTCCCCAGCGGAAAG
TCCCTTGTAGCAAGCTCGATATCAGCAGTTCTTGAAGTACTCCGGATGCAGCTCTCGGGCCACGTGATGA
AATGCTAGGCGGCTGTCAAACCTCCACTCTAACACTTCTCTCTCCGGGTCATCCATCCCATGCAGGCTCA
CAGGGTGTAACAAGCTGGTGTTCTCTCCTTTATTGGCCTCTTCTACCTTATCTGGCTCAACTGGTACTAG
CTTGTAGCACCATCCAAAGGTCAGTGGATATCTGACCCCTGGCCCTGGTGTGTAGTTCTGCTAATCAGGG
AAGTAGCCTTGTGTGTGGTAGATCCACAGATCAAGGATATCTTGTCTTCTTTGGGAGTGAATTAGCCCTT
CCAACTACTAAGTTTGTAGTACATATTTAACAAATACAATTTCTTTAAAATGAAAATAATTCAGAGGAAT
CACAGGTTTAGAGTAAATGAAACCACAGGTAATTGGCAGTGGTAATAGGGTATGGGGTGGGAAGTTTGGG
ATGATTTTGGTTAGCTTGAGTTATCCAGTTGATCCAGACATGATAAGATACATTGATGAGTTTGGACAAA
CCACAACTAGAATGCAGTGAAAAAAATGCTTTATTTGTGAAATTTGTGATGCTATTGCTTTATTTGTAAC
CATTATAAGCTGCAATAAACAAGTTGATCTCCCGATCCGTCGACGTCAGGTGGCACTTTTCGGGGAAATG
TGCGCGGAACCCCTATTTGTTTATTTTTCTAAATACATTCAAATATGTATCCGCTCATGAGACAATAACC
CTGATAAATGCTTCAATAATATTGAAAAAGGAAGAGTATGAGTATTCAACATTTCCGTGTCGCCCTTATT
CCCTTTTTTGCGGCATTTTGCCTTCCTGTTTTTGCTCACCCAGAAACGCTGGTGAAAGTAAAAGATGCTG
AAGATCAGTTGGGTGCACGAGTGGGTTACATCGAACTGGATCTCAACAGCGGTAAGATCCTTGAGAGTTT
TCGCCCCGAAGAACGTTTTCCAATGATGAGCACTTTTAAAGTTCTGCTATGTGGCGCGGTATTATCCCGT
ATTGACGCCGGGCAAGAGCAACTCGGTCGCCGCATACACTATTCTCAGAATGACTTGGTTGAGTACTCAC
CAGTCACAGAAAAGCATCTTACGGATGGCATGACAGTAAGAGAATTATGCAGTGCTGCCATAACCATGAG
TGATAACACTGCGGCCAACTTACTTCTGACAACGATCGGAGGACCGAAGGAGCTAACCGCTTTTTTGCAC
AACATGGGGGATCATGTAACTCGCCTTGATCGTTGGGAACCGGAGCTGAATGAAGCCATACCAAACGACG
AGCGTGACACCACGATGCCTGTAGCAATGGCAACAACGTTGCGCAAACTATTAACTGGCGAACTACTTAC
TCTAGCTTCCCGGCAACAATTAATAGACTGGATGGAGGCGGATAAAGTTGCAGGACCACTTCTGCGCTCG
GCCCTTCCGGCTGGCTGGTTTATTGCTGATAAATCTGGAGCCGGTGAGCGTGGGTCTCGCGGTATCATTG
CAGCACTGGGGCCAGATGGTAAGCCCTCCCGTATCGTAGTTATCTACACGACGGGGAGTCAGGCAACTAT
GGATGAACGAAATAGACAGATCGCTGAGATAGGTGCCTCACTGATTAAGCATTGGTAACTGTCAGACCAA
GTTTACTCATATATACTTTAGATTGATTTAAAACTTCATTTTTAATTTAAAAGGATCTAGGTGAAGATCC
TTTTTGATAATCTCATGACCAAAATCCCTTAACGTGAGTTTTCGTTCCACTGAGCGTCAGACCCCGTAGA
AAAGATCAAAGGATCTTCTTGAGATCCTTTTTTTCTGCGCGTAATCTGCTGCTTGCAAACAAAAAAACCA
CCGCTACCAGCGGTGGTTTGTTTGCCGGATCAAGAGCTACCAACTCTTTTTCCGAAGGTAACTGGCTTCA
GCAGAGCGCAGATACCAAATACTGTTCTTCTAGTGTAGCCGTAGTTAGGCCACCACTTCAAGAACTCTGT
AGCACCGCCTACATACCTCGCTCTGCTAATCCTGTTACCAGTGGCTGCTGCCAGTGGCGATAAGTCGTGT
CTTACCGGGTTGGACTCAAGACGATAGTTACCGGATAAGGCGCAGCGGTCGGGCTGAACGGGGGGTTCGT
GCACACAGCCCAGCTTGGAGCGAACGACCTACACCGAACTGAGATACCTACAGCGTGAGCTATGAGAAAG
CGCCACGCTTCCCGAAGGGAGAAAGGCGGACAGGTATCCGGTAAGCGGCAGGGTCGGAACAGGAGAGCGC
ACGAGGGAGCTTCCAGGGGGAAACGCCTGGTATCTTTATAGTCCTGTCGGGTTTCGCCACCTCTGACTTG
AGCGTCGATTTTTGTGATGCTCGTCAGGGGGGCGGAGCCTATGGAAAAACGCCAGCAACGCGGCCTTTTT
ACGGTTCCTGGCCTTTTGCTGGCCTTTTGCTCACATGTTCTTTCCTGCGTTATCCCCTGATTCTGTGGAT
AACCGTATTACCGCCTTTGAGTGAGCTGATACCGCTCGCCGCAGCCGAACGACCGAGCGCAGCGAGTCAG
TGAGCGAGGAAGCGGAAGAGCGCCCAATACGCAAACCGCCTCTCCCCGCGCGTTGGCCGATTCATTAATG
CAGCTGGCACGACAGGTTTCCCGACTGGAAAGCGGGCAGTGAGCGCAACGCAATTAATGTGAGTTAGCTC
ACTCATTAGGCACCCCAGGCTTTACACTTTATGCTTCCGGCTCGTATGTTGTGTGGAATTGTGAGCGGAT
AACAATTTCACACAGGAAACAGCTATGACCATGATTACGCCAAGCTCTAGCTAGAGGTCGACGGTAAACG
CTAGCAATGTCAAGGCCTCTCACTCTCTGATATTCATTTCTTTGCAAGTTATAAATACTGAATAATAAGA
TGACATGAACTACTACTGCTAGAGATTTTCCACACTGACTAAAAGGGTCTGAGGGATCTCTAGTTACCAG
AGTCACACAACAGACGGGCACACACTACTTGAAGCACTCAAGGCAAGCTTTATTGAGGCTTAAGCAGTGG
GTTCCCTAGTTAGCCAGAGAGCTCCCAGGCTCAGATCTGGTCTAACCAGAGAGACCCAGTACAGGCAAAA
AGCAGCTGCTTATATGCAGGATCTGAGGGCTCGCCACTCCCCAGTCCCGCCCAGGCCACGCCTCCCTGGA
AAGTCCCCAGCGGAAAGTCCCTTGTAGCAAGCTCGATATCAGCAGTTCTTGAAGTACTCCGGATGCAGCT
CTCGGGCCACGTGATGAAATGCTAGGCGGCTGTCAAACCTCCACTCTAACACTTCTCTCTCCGGGTCATC
CATCCCATGCAGGCTCACAGGGTGTAACAAGCTGGTGTTCTCTCCTTTATTGGCCTCTTCTACCTTATCT
GGCTCAACTGGTACTAGCTTGTAGCACCATCCAAAGGTCAGTGGATATCTGACCCCTGGCCCTGGTGTGT
AGTTCTGCTAATCAGGGAAGTAGCCTTGTGTGTGGTAGATCCACAGATCAAGGATATCTTGTCTTCGTTG
GGAGTGAATTAGCCCTTCCAGTCCCCTCTTTTCTTTTAAAAAGTGGCTAAGATCTACAGCTGCCTTGTAA
GTCATTGGTCTTAAAGGTACCTGAGGTGTGACTGGAAAACCCACCTCCTCCTCCTCTTGTGCTTCTAGCC
AGGCACAATCAGCATTGGTAGCTGCTGTATTGCTACTTGTGATTGCTCCATGTTTTTCTAGGTCTCGACT
GCAGAATTAATTCCAGGCGGGGAGGCGGCCCAAAGGGAGATCCGACTCGTCTGAGGGCGAAGGCGAAGAC
GCGGAAGAGGCCGCAGAGCCGGCAGCAGGCCGCGGGAAGGAAGGTCCGCTGGATTGAGGGCCGAAGGGAC
GTAGCAGAAGGACGTCCCGCGCAGAATCCAGGTGGCAACACAGGCGAGCAGCCATGGAAAGGACGTCAGC
TTCCCCGACAACACCACGGAATTGTCAGTGCCCAACAGCCGAGCCCCTGTCCAGCAGCGGGCAAGGCAGG
CGGCGATGAGTTCCGCCGTGGCAATAGGGAGGGGGAAAGCGAAAGTCCCGGAAAGGAGCTGACAGGTGGT
GGCAATGCCCCAACCAGTGGGGGTTGCGTCAGCAAACACAGTGCACACCACGCCACGTTGCCTGACAACG
GGCCACAACTCCTCATAAAGAGACAGCAACCAGGATTTATACAAGGAGGAGAAAATGAAAGCCATACGGG
AAGCAATAGCATGATACAAAGGCATTAAAGCAGCGTATCCACATAGCGTAAAAGGAGCAACATAGTTAAG
AATACCAGTCAATCTTTCACAAATTTTGTAATCCAGAGGTTGATTGTTCCAGACGCGTTCAGGCACCGGG
CTTGCGGGTCATGCACCAGGTGCGCGGTCCTTCGGGCACCTCGACGTCGGCGGTGACGGTGAAGCCGAGC
CGCTCGTAGAAGGGGAGGTTGCGGGGCGCGGAGGTCTCCAGGAAGGCGGGCACCCCGGCGCGCTCGGCCG
CCTCCACTCCGGGGAGCACGACGGCGCTGCCCAGACCCTTGCCCTGGTGGTCGGGCGAGACGCCGACGGT
GGCCAGGAACCACGCGGGCTCCTTGGGCCGGTGCGGCGCCAGGAGGCCTTCCATCTGTTGCTGCGCGGCC
AGCCGGGAACCGCTCAACTCGGCCATGCGCGGGCCGATCTCGGCGAACACCGCCCCCGCTTCGACGCTCT
CCGGCGTGGTCCAGACCGCCACCGCGGCGCCGTCGTCCGCGACCCACACCTTGCCGATGTCGAGCCCGAC
GCGCGTGAGGAAGAGTTCTTGCAGCTCGGTGACCCGCTCGATGTGGCGGTCCGGGTCGACGGTGTGGCGC
GTGGCGGGGTAGTCGGCGAACGCGGCGGCGAGGGTGCGTACGGCCCGGGGGACGTCGTCGCGGGTGGCGA
GGCGCACCGTGGGCTTGTACTCGGTCATGGTCGCGTTTTGCAAAAGCCTAGGCCTCCAAAAAAGCCTCCT
CACTACTTCTGGAATAGCTCAGAGGCCGAGGCGGCCTCGGCCTCTGCATAAATAAAAAAAATTAGTCAGC
CATGGGGCGGAGAATGGGCGGAACTGGGCGGAGTTAGGGGCGGGATGGGCGGAGTTAGGGGCGGGACTAT
GGTTGCTGACTAATTGAGATGCATGCTTTGCATACTTCTGCCTGCTGGGGAGCCTGGGGACTTTCCACAC
CTGGTTGCTGACTAATTGAGATGCATGCTTTGCATACTTCTGCCTGCTGGGGAGCCTGGGGACTTTCCAC
ACCCTAACTGACACACATTCGCGCGTTTACCCGGGGAGCATGTCAAGGTCAAAATCGTCAAGAGCGTCAG
CAGGCAGCATATCAAGGTCAAAGTCGTCAAGGGCATCGGCTGGGAGCATGTCTAAGTCAAAATCGTCAAG
GGCGTCGGTCGGCCCGCCGCTTTCGCACTTTAGCTGTTTCTCCAGGCCACATATGATTAGTTCCAGGCCG
AAAAGGAAGGCAGGTTCGGCTCCCTGCCGGTCGAACAGCTCAATTGCTTGTTTCAGAAGTGGGGGCATAG
AATCGGTGGTAGGTGTCTCTCTTTCCTCTTTTGCTACTTGATGCTCCTGTTCCTCCAATACGCAGCCCAG
TGTAAAGTGGCCCACGGCGGACAGAGCGTACAGTGCGTTCTCCAGGGAGAAGCCTTGCTGACACAGGAAC
GCGAGCTGATTTTCCAGGGTTTCGTACTGTTTCTCTGTTGGGCGGGTGCCGAGATGCACTTTAGCCCCGT
CGCGATGTGAGAGGAGAGCACAGCGGTATGACTTGGCGTTGTTCCGCAGAAAGTCTTGCCATGACTCGCC
TTCCAGGGGGCAGGAGTGGGTATGATGCCTGTCCAGCATCTCGATTGGCAGGGCATCGAGCAGGGCCCGC
TTGTTCTTCACGTGCCAGTACAGGGTAGGCTGCTCAACTCCCAGCTTTTGAGCGAGTTTCCTTGTCGTCA
GGCCTTCGATACCGACTCCATTGAGTAATTCCAGAGCAGAGTTTATGACTTTGCTCTTGTCCAGTCTAGA
CATGGTAATTCGATGATCCCCCTGGGGAGAGAGGTCGGTGATTCGGTCAACGAGGGAGCCGACTGCCGAC
GTGCGCTCCGGAGGCTTGCAGAATGCGGAACACCGCGCGGGCAGGAACAGGGCCCACACTACCGCCCCAC
ACCCCGCCTCCCGCACCGCCCCTTCCCGGCCGCTGCTCTCGGCGCGCCCTGCTGAGCAGCCGCTATTGGC
CACAGCCCATCGCGGTCGGCGCGCTGCCATTGCTCCCTGGCGCTGTCCGTCTGCGAGGGTACTAGTGAGA
CGTGCGGCTTCCGTTTGTCACGTCCGGCACGCCGCGAACCGCAAGGAACCTTCCCGACTTAGGGGCGGAG
CAGGAAGCGTCGCCGGGGGGCCCACAAGGGTAGCGGCGAAGATCCGGGTGACGCTGCGAACGGACGTGAA
GAATGTGCGAGACCCAGGGTCGGCGCCGCTGCGTTTCCCGGAACCACGCCCAGAGCAGCCGCGTCCCTGC
GCAAACCCAGGGCTGCCTTGGAAAAGGCGCAACCCCAACCCCGTGGAATT
